>Addgene plasmid #63770 | pDONR221 Puf6 | depositor full sequence | sequence record 106526 | old full plasmid sequence
CTTTCCTGCGTTATCCCCTGATTCTGTGGATAACCGTATTACCGCCTTTGAGTGAGCTGATACCGCTCGC
CGCAGCCGAACGACCGAGCGCAGCGAGTCAGTGAGCGAGGAAGCGGAAGAGCGCCCAATACGCAAACCGC
CTCTCCCCGCGCGTTGGCCGATTCATTAATGCAGCTGGCACGACAGGTTTCCCGACTGGAAAGCGGGCAG
TGAGCGCAACGCAATTAATACGCGTACCGCTAGCCAGGAAGAGTTTGTAGAAACGCAAAAAGGCCATCCG
TCAGGATGGCCTTCTGCTTAGTTTGATGCCTGGCAGTTTATGGCGGGCGTCCTGCCCGCCACCCTCCGGG
CCGTTGCTTCACAACGTTCAAATCCGCTCCCGGCGGATTTGTCCTACTCAGGAGAGCGTTCACCGACAAA
CAACAGATAAAACGAAAGGCCCAGTCTTCCGACTGAGCCTTTCGTTTTATTTGATGCCTGGCAGTTCCCT
ACTCTCGCGTTAACGCTAGCATGGATGTTTTCCCAGTCACGACGTTGTAAAACGACGGCCAGTCTTAAGC
TCGGGCCCCAAATAATGATTTTATTTTGACTGATAGTGACCTGTTCGTTGCAACACATTGATGAGCAATG
CTTTTTTATAATGCCAACTTTGTACAAAAAAGATGGCACCTTTAACCAAGAAGACAAACGGAAAACGTTC
TGCTAAAGAAGTTAGTCATTCAGAAAAGAAATTAGCCAAAAAACCTAGAATTTCTATTGATTCGTCTGAT
GAAGAATCAGAACTATCCAAAAAGGAAGATGCTGTATCCTCTTCATCAGATGATGATGATTTGGATGATT
TAAGTACCAGTGACTCTGAAGCAGAAGAAGAAGCTGACGAATTAGATATTTCCGATGACAGTGAGGAACA
TGAAAATGAGAATGAAGAGAAAGAAGGAAAGGACAAATCTGAAGGAGGTGAAAATGGAAATCACACTGAA
CAAAGAAAACTGCTAAAAGAAAGGAAAATGCAAAGAAAATCTGGTACCCAAGTGCAACAAATTAAATCCG
TCTGGGAAAGATTGCGTGTGAAGACCCCACCTTTACCAAAACAGATTCGTGAAAAACTTTCCAACGAAAT
CTGGGAGCTATCTAAGGACTGTATCAGTGATCTTGTCTTAAAGCATGATGCTTCCCGTATTGTTCAAACT
TTAGTCAAGTATTCGTCCAAAGATCGTCGTGAACAAATTGTCGATGCTTTAAAGGGAAAATTTTATGTTC
TAGCCACATCTGCGTACGGTAAGTATCTATTGGTTAAGTTACTGCATTATGGTTCAAGAAGTTCAAGGCA
AACTATAATAAATGAATTACACGGTTCTTTGAGAAAATTAATGAGACATCGTGAGGGTGCCTACGTTGTT
GAAGATTTATTTGTTCTTTATGCCACACATGAACAAAGACAACAAATGATTAAAGAGTTTTGGGGCTCTG
AATATGCTGTATTTAGAGAAACCCACAAAGATTTGACCATTGAGAAAGTTTGTGAAAGTAGCATTGAAAA
AAGGAATATTATCGCCAGAAACTTGATTGGTACCATTACCGCATCAGTAGAAAAGGGTTCCACCGGCTTT
CAAATTCTACATGCTGCTATGAGAGAATATGTGAAAATAGCCAACGAAAAGGAAATATCTGAAATGATCG
AATTGCTTCATGAACAATTCGCTGAATTGGTGCATACTCCAGAAGGTTCAGACGTTGCTTGTACTTTGGT
TGCTAGAGCTAACGCCAAGGAAAGAAAGTTAATTTTAAAGGCTTTGAAAAACCACGCCGAAAAATTGATC
AAAAATGAGTACGGTAATATTGTCTTCATTACAATTCTGAACTGTGTTGACGATACAGTTTTAGTATTCA
AGACTTTCAGTCCTACTGTTAAGGAACATTTGCAAGAATTCATAATTGATAAGTTTGGTAGAAGGCCTTG
GTTATACATACTATTAGGTTTGGACGGTAAGTATTTCTCACCTATCGTCAAGAATGAATTATTGAGATAC
ATTGAACTGTCCAAAGCCACCTCTAAGAAGGATCCTTTACAAAGAAGGCACGAACTTTTGTCAAAATTCG
CCCCCATGTTTTTAAGCACTATATCAAAAGATTATTCCAGTATATTGACAGAGAATCTAGGCTGTCAGTT
CATTGCCGAAGTTCTAATAAACGATGAGTTGTACGCGCAGCTGAATGAAAAAGACCAAGAAAAGTATCAA
CAGGTCTTAAACAACATTTTAACTACTTTTAAGGGTGACATAACCGAAGAAGAGCACCCAATACATAGAG
CATTTTCTACTAGACTATTAAAGGCACTAATTCAAGGTGGTAAATGGAATAACAAAGAAAAAAAGGTCAT
ACCATTAAAAAATGTTCAAGGCTTAGGCGTTCCATTTGCTGAAAAGTTATACGATGAAATTATTGACTCC
TCCAACTTGTTAGAATGGATTAATAACGCTGATAGTTCATTTACAATTGTTGCACTGTATGAAACGTTAA
AAGATCAAAAAGAAGGGAAACCATTTTTGAAGGATTTGAGAGGAGTTCAGAGTAAAATCACCACTGATGA
AAGTAACAAAGGCTCTCAGCTTTTGGCTAAATTGTTAAAAAGCTTTCTTGTACAAAGTTGGCATTATAAG
AAAGCATTGCTTATCAATTTGTTGCAACGAACAGGTCACTATCAGTCAAAATAAAATCATTATTTGCCAT
CCAGCTGATATCCCCTATAGTGAGTCGTATTACATGGTCATAGCTGTTTCCTGGCAGCTCTGGCCCGTGT
CTCAAAATCTCTGATGTTACATTGCACAAGATAAAATAATATCATCATGAACAATAAAACTGTCTGCTTA
CATAAACAGTAATACAAGGGGTGTTATGAGCCATATTCAACGGGAAACGTCGAGGCCGCGATTAAATTCC
AACATGGATGCTGATTTATATGGGTATAAATGGGCTCGCGATAATGTCGGGCAATCAGGTGCGACAATCT
ATCGCTTGTATGGGAAGCCCGATGCGCCAGAGTTGTTTCTGAAACATGGCAAAGGTAGCGTTGCCAATGA
TGTTACAGATGAGATGGTCAGACTAAACTGGCTGACGGAATTTATGCCTCTTCCGACCATCAAGCATTTT
ATCCGTACTCCTGATGATGCATGGTTACTCACCACTGCGATCCCCGGAAAAACAGCATTCCAGGTATTAG
AAGAATATCCTGATTCAGGTGAAAATATTGTTGATGCGCTGGCAGTGTTCCTGCGCCGGTTGCATTCGAT
TCCTGTTTGTAATTGTCCTTTTAACAGCGATCGCGTATTTCGTCTCGCTCAGGCGCAATCACGAATGAAT
AACGGTTTGGTTGATGCGAGTGATTTTGATGACGAGCGTAATGGCTGGCCTGTTGAACAAGTCTGGAAAG
AAATGCATAAACTTTTGCCATTCTCACCGGATTCAGTCGTCACTCATGGTGATTTCTCACTTGATAACCT
TATTTTTGACGAGGGGAAATTAATAGGTTGTATTGATGTTGGACGAGTCGGAATCGCAGACCGATACCAG
GATCTTGCCATCCTATGGAACTGCCTCGGTGAGTTTTCTCCTTCATTACAGAAACGGCTTTTTCAAAAAT
ATGGTATTGATAATCCTGATATGAATAAATTGCAGTTTCATTTGATGCTCGATGAGTTTTTCTAATCAGA
ATTGGTTAATTGGTTGTAACACTGGCAGAGCATTACGCTGACTTGACGGGACGGCGCAAGCTCATGACCA
AAATCCCTTAACGTGAGTTACGCGTCGTTCCACTGAGCGTCAGACCCCGTAGAAAAGATCAAAGGATCTT
CTTGAGATCCTTTTTTTCTGCGCGTAATCTGCTGCTTGCAAACAAAAAAACCACCGCTACCAGCGGTGGT
TTGTTTGCCGGATCAAGAGCTACCAACTCTTTTTCCGAAGGTAACTGGCTTCAGCAGAGCGCAGATACCA
AATACTGTTCTTCTAGTGTAGCCGTAGTTAGGCCACCACTTCAAGAACTCTGTAGCACCGCCTACATACC
TCGCTCTGCTAATCCTGTTACCAGTGGCTGCTGCCAGTGGCGATAAGTCGTGTCTTACCGGGTTGGACTC
AAGACGATAGTTACCGGATAAGGCGCAGCGGTCGGGCTGAACGGGGGGTTCGTGCACACAGCCCAGCTTG
GAGCGAACGACCTACACCGAACTGAGATACCTACAGCGTGAGCTATGAGAAAGCGCCACGCTTCCCGAAG
GGAGAAAGGCGGACAGGTATCCGGTAAGCGGCAGGGTCGGAACAGGAGAGCGCACGAGGGAGCTTCCAGG
GGGAAACGCCTGGTATCTTTATAGTCCTGTCGGGTTTCGCCACCTCTGACTTGAGCGTCGATTTTTGTGA
TGCTCGTCAGGGGGGCGGAGCCTATGGAAAAACGCCAGCAACGCGGCCTTTTTACGGTTCCTGGCCTTTT
GCTGGCCTTTTGCTCACATGTT
Features (pLannotate 1.2.2; 10 found; start..end, strand, type, name):
    121..213     +  CDS            lacI (fragment): lac repressor; lacI; The lac repressor binds to the lac operator to inhibit transcription in E. coli. This inhibition can be relieved by adding lactose or isopropyl-β-D-thiogalactopyranoside (IPTG).
    268..295     -  terminator     rrnB T2 terminator: transcription terminator T2 from the E. coli rrnB gene
    427..470     +  terminator     rrnB T1 terminator: Escherichia coli rrnB; transcription terminator T1 from the E. coli rrnB gene
    517..553     -  CDS            lacZα (fragment): LacZα fragment of β-galactosidase; lacZ fragment
    569..662     +  protein_bind   attL1 (fragment): mutant version of attL; recombination site for the Gateway® LR reaction LR Clonase™
    663..2630    +  CDS            PUF6: PUF6_YEAST - Experimental evidence at protein level: Swiss-Prot protein existence level 1. RNA-binding protein involved in post-transcriptional regulation. Component of the ASH1 mRNP which transports the ASH1 mRNA to the distal tip of the bud, where the ASH1 protein is translated and targeted to the daughter cell nucleus. Binds to the ASH1 3'-UTR containing the PUF consensus UUGU segment and represses its translation. This silencing of ASH1 mRNA is critical for asymmetric seggregation of ASH1 to the daughter cell nucleus. From Saccharomyces cerevisiae (strain ATCC 204508 / S288c) (Baker's yeas
   2631..2726    -  protein_bind   attL2: mutant version of attL; recombination site for the Gateway® LR reaction LR Clonase™
   2744..2762    -  promoter       T7 promoter: promoter for bacteriophage T7 RNA polymerase
   2896..3705    +  CDS            KanR: aminoglycoside phosphotransferase; aph(3')-Ia; confers resistance to kanamycin in bacteria or G418 (Geneticin®) in eukaryotes
   3852..4440    +  rep_origin     ori: high-copy-number ColE1/pMB1/pBR322/pUC origin of replication
