>Addgene plasmid #63770 | pDONR221 Puf6 | depositor full sequence | sequence record 111289 | new full plasmid sequence
CTTTCCTGCGTTATCCCCTGATTCTGTGGATAACCGTATTACCGCCTTTGAGTGAGCTGATACCGCTCGC
CGCAGCCGAACGACCGAGCGCAGCGAGTCAGTGAGCGAGGAAGCGGAAGAGCGCCCAATACGCAAACCGC
CTCTCCCCGCGCGTTGGCCGATTCATTAATGCAGCTGGCACGACAGGTTTCCCGACTGGAAAGCGGGCAG
TGAGCGCAACGCAATTAATACGCGTACCGCTAGCCAGGAAGAGTTTGTAGAAACGCAAAAAGGCCATCCG
TCAGGATGGCCTTCTGCTTAGTTTGATGCCTGGCAGTTTATGGCGGGCGTCCTGCCCGCCACCCTCCGGG
CCGTTGCTTCACAACGTTCAAATCCGCTCCCGGCGGATTTGTCCTACTCAGGAGAGCGTTCACCGACAAA
CAACAGATAAAACGAAAGGCCCAGTCTTCCGACTGAGCCTTTCGTTTTATTTGATGCCTGGCAGTTCCCT
ACTCTCGCGTTAACGCTAGCATGGATGTTTTCCCAGTCACGACGTTGTAAAACGACGGCCAGTCTTAAGC
TCGGGCCCCAAATAATGATTTTTTTTGACTGATAGTGACCTGTTCGTTGCAACAAATTGATGAGCAATGC
TTTTTTATAATGCCAACTTTGTACAAAAAAGCAGGCTACAAAATGGCACCTTTAACCAAGAAGACAAACG
GAAAACGTTCTGCTAAAGAAGTTAGTCATTCAGAAAAGAAATTAGCCAAAAAACCTAGAATTTCTATTGA
TTCGTCTGATGAAGAATCAGAACTATCCAAAAAGGAAGATGCTGTATCCTCTTCATCAGATGATGATGAT
TTGGATGATTTAAGTACCAGTGACTCTGAAGCAGAAGAAGAAGCTGACGAATTAGATATTTCCGATGACA
GTGAGGAACATGAAAATGAGAATGAAGAGAAAGAAGGAAAGGACAAATCTGAAGGAGGTGAAAATGGAAA
TCACACTGAACAAAGAAAACTGCTAAAAGAAAGGAAAATGCAAAGAAAATCTGGTACCCAAGTGCAACAA
ATTAAATCCGTCTGGGAAAGATTGCGTGTGAAGACCCCACCTTTACCAAAACAGATTCGTGAAAAACTTT
CCAACGAAATCTGGGAGCTATCTAAGGACTGTATCAGTGATCTTGTCTTAAAGCATGATGCTTCCCGTAT
TGTTCAAACTTTAGTCAAGTATTCGTCCAAAGATCGTCGTGAACAAATTGTCGATGCTTTAAAGGGAAAA
TTTTATGTTCTAGCCACATCTGCGTACGGTAAGTATCTATTGGTTAAGTTACTGCATTATGGTTCAAGAA
GTTCAAGGCAAACTATAATAAATGAATTACACGGTTCTTTGAGAAAATTAATGAGACATCGTGAGGGTGC
CTACGTTGTTGAAGATTTATTTGTTCTTTATGCCACACATGAACAAAGACAACAAATGATTAAAGAGTTT
TGGGGCTCTGAATATGCTGTATTTAGAGAAACCCACAAAGATTTGACCATTGAGAAAGTTTGTGAAAGTA
GCATTGAAAAAAGGAATATTATCGCCAGAAACTTGATTGGTACCATTACCGCATCAGTAGAAAAGGGTTC
CACCGGCTTTCAAATTCTACATGCTGCTATGAGAGAATATGTGAAAATAGCCAACGAAAAGGAAATATCT
GAAATGATCGAATTGCTTCATGAACAATTCGCTGAATTGGTGCATACTCCAGAAGGTTCAGACGTTGCTT
GTACTTTGGTTGCTAGAGCTAACGCCAAGGAAAGAAAGTTAATTTTAAAGGCTTTGAAAAACCACGCCGA
AAAATTGATCAAAAATGAGTACGGTAATATTGTCTTCATTACAATTCTGAACTGTGTTGACGATACAGTT
TTAGTATTCAAGACTTTCAGTCCTACTGTTAAGGAACATTTGCAAGAATTCATAATTGATAAGTTTGGTA
GAAGGCCTTGGTTATACATACTATTAGGTTTGGACGGTAAGTATTTCTCACCTATCGTCAAGAATGAATT
ATTGAGATACATTGAACTGTCCAAAGCCACCTCTAAGAAGGATCCTTTACAAAGAAGGCACGAACTTTTG
TCAAAATTCGCCCCCATGTTTTTAAGCACTATATCAAAAGATTATTCCAGTATATTGACAGAGAATCTAG
GCTGTCAGTTCATTGCCGAAGTTCTAATAAACGATGAGTTGTACGCGCAGCTGAATGAAAAAGACCAAGA
AAAGTATCAACAGGTCTTAAACAACATTTTAACTACTTTTAAGGGTGACATAACCGAAGAAGAGCACCCA
ATACATAGAGCATTTTCTACTAGACTATTAAAGGCACTAATTCAAGGTGGTAAATGGAATAACAAAGAAA
AAAAGGTCATACCATTAAAAAATGTTCAAGGCTTAGGCGTTCCATTTGCTGAAAAGTTATACGATGAAAT
TATTGACTCCTCCAACTTGTTAGAATGGATTAATAACGCTGATAGTTCATTTACAATTGTTGCACTGTAT
GAAACGTTAAAAGATCAAAAAGAAGGGAAACCATTTTTGAAGGATTTGAGAGGAGTTCAGAGTAAAATCA
CCACTGATGAAAGTAACAAAGGCTCTCAGCTTTTGGCTAAATTGTTAAAAAACCCAGCTTTCTTGTACAA
AGTTGGCATTATAAGAAAGCATTGCTTATCAATTTGTTGCAACGAACAGGTCACTATCAGTCAAAATAAA
ATCATTATTTGCCATCCAGCTGATATCCCCTATAGTGAGTCGTATTACATGGTCATAGCTGTTTCCTGGC
AGCTCTGGCCCGTGTCTCAAAATCTCTGATGTTACATTGCACAAGATAAAATAATATCATCATGAACAAT
AAAACTGTCTGCTTACATAAACAGTAATACAAGGGGTGTTATGAGCCATATTCAACGGGAAACGTCGAGG
CCGCGATTAAATTCCAACATGGATGCTGATTTATATGGGTATAAATGGGCTCGCGATAATGTCGGGCAAT
CAGGTGCGACAATCTATCGCTTGTATGGGAAGCCCGATGCGCCAGAGTTGTTTCTGAAACATGGCAAAGG
TAGCGTTGCCAATGATGTTACAGATGAGATGGTCAGACTAAACTGGCTGACGGAATTTATGCCTCTTCCG
ACCATCAAGCATTTTATCCGTACTCCTGATGATGCATGGTTACTCACCACTGCGATCCCCGGAAAAACAG
CATTCCAGGTATTAGAAGAATATCCTGATTCAGGTGAAAATATTGTTGATGCGCTGGCAGTGTTCCTGCG
CCGGTTGCATTCGATTCCTGTTTGTAATTGTCCTTTTAACAGCGATCGCGTATTTCGTCTCGCTCAGGCG
CAATCACGAATGAATAACGGTTTGGTTGATGCGAGTGATTTTGATGACGAGCGTAATGGCTGGCCTGTTG
AACAAGTCTGGAAAGAAATGCATAAACTTTTGCCATTCTCACCGGATTCAGTCGTCACTCATGGTGATTT
CTCACTTGATAACCTTATTTTTGACGAGGGGAAATTAATAGGTTGTATTGATGTTGGACGAGTCGGAATC
GCAGACCGATACCAGGATCTTGCCATCCTATGGAACTGCCTCGGTGAGTTTTCTCCTTCATTACAGAAAC
GGCTTTTTCAAAAATATGGTATTGATAATCCTGATATGAATAAATTGCAGTTTCATTTGATGCTCGATGA
GTTTTTCTAATCAGAATTGGTTAATTGGTTGTAACACTGGCAGAGCATTACGCTGACTTGACGGGACGGC
GCAAGCTCATGACCAAAATCCCTTAACGTGAGTTACGCGTCGTTCCACTGAGCGTCAGACCCCGTAGAAA
AGATCAAAGGATCTTCTTGAGATCCTTTTTTTCTGCGCGTAATCTGCTGCTTGCAAACAAAAAAACCACC
GCTACCAGCGGTGGTTTGTTTGCCGGATCAAGAGCTACCAACTCTTTTTCCGAAGGTAACTGGCTTCAGC
AGAGCGCAGATACCAAATACTGTTCTTCTAGTGTAGCCGTAGTTAGGCCACCACTTCAAGAACTCTGTAG
CACCGCCTACATACCTCGCTCTGCTAATCCTGTTACCAGTGGCTGCTGCCAGTGGCGATAAGTCGTGTCT
TACCGGGTTGGACTCAAGACGATAGTTACCGGATAAGGCGCAGCGGTCGGGCTGAACGGGGGGTTCGTGC
ACACAGCCCAGCTTGGAGCGAACGACCTACACCGAACTGAGATACCTACAGCGTGAGCTATGAGAAAGCG
CCACGCTTCCCGAAGGGAGAAAGGCGGACAGGTATCCGGTAAGCGGCAGGGTCGGAACAGGAGAGCGCAC
GAGGGAGCTTCCAGGGGGAAACGCCTGGTATCTTTATAGTCCTGTCGGGTTTCGCCACCTCTGACTTGAG
CGTCGATTTTTGTGATGCTCGTCAGGGGGGCGGAGCCTATGGAAAAACGCCAGCAACGCGGCCTTTTTAC
GGTTCCTGGCCTTTTGCTGGCCTTTTGCTCACATGTT
Features (pLannotate 1.2.2; 10 found; start..end, strand, type, name):
    121..213     +  CDS            lacI (fragment): lac repressor; lacI; The lac repressor binds to the lac operator to inhibit transcription in E. coli. This inhibition can be relieved by adding lactose or isopropyl-β-D-thiogalactopyranoside (IPTG).
    268..295     -  terminator     rrnB T2 terminator: transcription terminator T2 from the E. coli rrnB gene
    427..470     +  terminator     rrnB T1 terminator: Escherichia coli rrnB; transcription terminator T1 from the E. coli rrnB gene
    517..553     -  CDS            lacZα (fragment): LacZα fragment of β-galactosidase; lacZ fragment
    569..667     +  protein_bind   attL1: mutant version of attL; recombination site for the Gateway® LR reaction LR Clonase™
    673..2640    +  CDS            PUF6: PUF6_YEAST - Experimental evidence at protein level: Swiss-Prot protein existence level 1. RNA-binding protein involved in post-transcriptional regulation. Component of the ASH1 mRNP which transports the ASH1 mRNA to the distal tip of the bud, where the ASH1 protein is translated and targeted to the daughter cell nucleus. Binds to the ASH1 3'-UTR containing the PUF consensus UUGU segment and represses its translation. This silencing of ASH1 mRNA is critical for asymmetric seggregation of ASH1 to the daughter cell nucleus. From Saccharomyces cerevisiae (strain ATCC 204508 / S288c) (Baker's yeas
   2642..2741    -  protein_bind   attL2: mutant version of attL; recombination site for the Gateway® LR reaction LR Clonase™
   2759..2777    -  promoter       T7 promoter: promoter for bacteriophage T7 RNA polymerase
   2911..3720    +  CDS            KanR: aminoglycoside phosphotransferase; aph(3')-Ia; confers resistance to kanamycin in bacteria or G418 (Geneticin®) in eukaryotes
   3867..4455    +  rep_origin     ori: high-copy-number ColE1/pMB1/pBR322/pUC origin of replication
