[The description below was written by a language model from this plasmid's Addgene catalogue record and pLannotate feature annotations shown in this document.]
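Description:
pDONR221 Puf6 is a Gateway entry clone carrying the Saccharomyces cerevisiae open reading frame PUF6 (YDR496C) in the Invitrogen pDONR221 backbone. It is a bacterial cloning plasmid rather than an expression vector. It replicates in E. coli from a high-copy ColE1/pUC-type origin and is selected with kanamycin through an aph(3')-Ia aminoglycoside phosphotransferase gene. The 1,968 bp PUF6 coding sequence is flanked by attL1 and attL2, showing that the donor vector's original att-flanked cassette has already been replaced by the ORF. This also explains why the finished plasmid, at about 4.5 kb, is smaller than the empty backbone. rrnB T1 and T2 terminators lie upstream of attL1 and shield the insert from read-through transcription. Short lacI and lacZα fragments are backbone remnants, and the lacZα remnant coincides with the region used for M13 sequencing priming. A T7 promoter sits just outside attL2 and points back toward the insert. No yeast promoter, tag or yeast selection marker is annotated, so the ORF is not expected to be expressed in yeast from this plasmid.

The attL sites allow an LR Clonase reaction to move PUF6 directionally into any attR-containing destination vector, which then supplies the promoters, tags or fusion domains. Puf6 is a PUF-family RNA-binding protein that binds the ASH1 mRNA 3' UTR and represses its translation during transport to the bud tip. The associated publication maps protein interactions within the large-subunit processome, which suggests the clone fed into interaction assays, though the record does not name the destination vectors. Two depositor full sequences are on file, of 4,517 and 4,502 nt. They have the same feature layout and differ only by a few bases at the junctions between the att sites and the ORF.
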