Addgene plasmid #63770: pDONR221 Puf6
Purpose: yeast ORF Puf6 in the Gateway entry vector pDONR221
Depositing lab: Susan Baserga. Depositing organization: Yale University. Publication: A protein interaction map of the LSU processome. McCann KL, Charette JM, Vincent NG, Baserga SJ. Genes Dev. 2015 Apr 15;29(8):862-75. doi: 10.1101/gad.256370.114. Epub 2015 Apr 15. PubMed 25877921.
Backbone
  Vector backbone: pDONR221
  Backbone manufacturer: Invitrogen
  Backbone size w/o insert (bp): 4762
  Total vector size (bp): 4503
  Vector type: Gateway Donor vector
Growth in bacteria
  Bacterial resistance: Kanamycin, 50 μg/mL
  Growth temperature: 37°C
  Growth strain: DH5alpha
  Copy number: Unknown
Gene/Insert
  Gene/Insert name: Puf6 (alt name: YDR496C)
  Species: S. cerevisiae (budding yeast)
  Insert size (bp): 1968
  Cloning method: Gateway Cloning
  Sequencing primers: 5′ M13F; 3′ M13R
Terms and licenses: Academic/Nonprofit Terms; Industry Terms: Not Available to Industry
How to cite: pDONR221 Puf6 was a gift from Susan Baserga (Addgene plasmid # 63770 ; http://n2t.net/addgene:63770 ; RRID:Addgene_63770)
