>Addgene plasmid #63770 | pDONR221 Puf6 | addgene partial sequence | sequence record 111284 | M13pUC-Fwd 5'-CCCAGTCACGACGTTGTAAAACG-3'
CCAAATAATGATTTTATTTTGACTGATAGTGACCTGTTCGTTGCAACAAATTGATGAGCAATGCTTTTTT
ATAATGCCAACTTTGTACAAAAAAGCAGGCTACAAAATGGCACCTTTAACCAAGAAGACAAACGGAAAAC
GTTCTGCTAAAGAAGTTAGTCATTCAGAAAAGAAATTAGCCAAAAAACCTAGAATTTCTATTGATTCGTC
TGATGAAGAATCAGAACTATCCAAAAAGGAAGATGCTGTATCCTCTTCATCAGATGATGATGATTTGGAT
GATTTAAGTACCAGTGACTCTGAAGCAGAAGAAGAAGCTGACGAATTAGATATTTCCGATGACAGTGAGG
AACATGAAAATGAGAATGAAGAGAAAGAAGGAAAGGACAAATCTGAAGGAGGTGAAAATGGAAATCACAC
TGAACAAAGAAAACTGCTAAAAGAAAGGAAAATGCAAAGAAAATCTGGTACCCAAGTGCAACAAATTAAA
TCCGTCTGGGAAAGATTGCGTGTGAAGACCCCACCTTTACCAAAACAGATTCGTGAAAAACTTTCCAACG
AAATCTGGGAGCTATCTAAGGACTGTATCAGTGATCTTGTCTTAAAGCATGATGCTTCCCGTATTGTTCA
AACTTTAGTCAAGTATTCGTCCAAAGATCGTCGTGAACAAATTGTCGATGCTTTAAAGGGAAAATTTTAT
GTTCTAGCCACATCTGCGTACGGTAAGTATCTATTGGTTAAGTTACTGCATTATGGTTCAAGAAGTTCAA
GGCAAACTATAATAAATGAATTACACGGTTCTTTGAGAAAATTAATGAGACATCGTGAGGGTGCCTACGT
TGTTGAAGATTTATTTGTTCTTTATGCCACACATGAACAAAGAC
