>Addgene plasmid #63770 | pDONR221 Puf6 | addgene partial sequence | sequence record 111288 | M13-Rev 5'-CAGGAAACAGCTATGACC-3'
TGGAGGCAATAATGATTTTATTTTGACTGATAGTGACCTGTTCGTTGCAACAAATTGATAAGCAATGCTT
TCTTATAATGCCAACTTTGTACAAGAAAGCTGGGTTTTTTAACAATTTAGCCAAAAGCTGAGAGCCTTTG
TTACTTTCATCAGTGGTGATTTTACTCTGAACTCCTCTCAAATCCTTCAAAAATGGTTTCCCTTCTTTTT
GATCTTTTAACGTTTCATACAGTGCAACAATTGTAAATGAACTATCAGCGTTATTAATCCATTCTAACAA
GTTGGAGGAGTCAATAATTTCATCGTATAACTTTTCAGCAAATGGAACGCCTAAGCCTTGAACATTTTTT
AATGGTATGACCTTTTTTTCTTTGTTATTCCATTTACCACCTTGAATTAGTGCCTTTAATAGTCTAGTAG
AAAATGCTCTATGTATTGGGTGCTCTTCTTCGGTTATGTCACCCTTAAAAGTAGTTAAAATGTTGTTTAA
GACCTGTTGATACTTTTCTTGGTCTTTTTCATTCAGCTGCGCGTACAACTCATCGTTTATTAGAACTTCG
GCAATGAACTGACAGCCTAGATTCTCTGTCAATATACTGGAATAATCTTTTGATATAGTGCTTAAAAACA
TGGGGGCGAATTTTGACAAAAGTTCGTGCCTTCTTTGTAAAGGATCCTTCTTAGAGGTGGCTTTGGACAG
TTCAATGTATCTCAATAATTCATTCTTGACGATAGGTGAGAAATACTTACCGTCCAAACCTAATAGTATG
TATAACCAAGGCCTTCTACCAAACTTATCAATTATGAATTCTTGCAAATGTTCCTTAACAGTAGGACTGA
AAGTCTTGAATACTAAAACTGTATCGTCAACACAGTTCAGAATTGTAATGAAGACAATATTACCGTACTC
ATTTTTGATCAATTTTTCGGCGTGGTTTTTCAAAGCCTTTAAAATTAACTTTCTTTCCTGG
